>Addgene plasmid #176781 | pEE024 | addgene full sequence | sequence record 349225 | Addgene NGS Result
TATACATATGCAACCGTACCCGGTCGGTACTCGTACCATTACTTACCAGGATCCGGTACGTAACAACCGC
AACATCCAGACGTACCTGTACTATCCGGCGACCGCAGCCGGTGCTAACCAGCCTGTTGCTGGTGGTCAGT
TTCCGGTCGTAGTGGTGGGGCACGGTTTCACTATGAATTACGCGCCGTATGCGTTTTGGGGTAACGCGCT
GGCTGAGTCTGGTTATATCGTAGCTATCCCGAACACGGAAACCGGCTTTTCTCCGTCCCATAGCGCCTTC
GCTGCTGATATGGCTTTCCTGGTGGCGAAACTGTACACCGAAAACACCAACTCCTCCTCCCCTTTTTATC
AGCATGTTCAGTACAATTCTTGCATTATTGGTCACTCTATGGGTGGTGGATGCACTTACCTGGCGGCCCA
AAACAACGCAGACGTGAGCGCTACGGTTACCTTCGCAGCCGCAGAAACCAACCCGTCTGCTACCGCGGCT
GCAGCAAACGTTAACTGTCCGTCTCTGGTTTTCTCTGGTTCCGCCGACTGCATCACCCCGCCGGCTCAGC
ACCAGGTACCGATGTATAACGCTCTGCCGGACTGTAAAGCGTACGGCGGTTCTTCCCGCGTTGACCTGCA
AGCATGCAAACTCGAGCACCACCACCACCACCACTGAGATCCGGCTGCTAACAAAGCCCGAAAGGAAGCT
GAGTTGGCTGCTGCCACCGCTGAGCAATAACTAGCATAACCCCTTGGGGCCTCTAAACGGGTCTTGAGGG
GTTTTTTGCTGAAAGGAGGAACTATATCCGGATTGGCGAATGGG
[124 nt withheld, positions 815-938]
C
[91 nt withheld, positions 940-1030]
A
[49 nt withheld, positions 1032-1080]
CCTTTGACGTTGGAGTCCACGTTCTTT
[37 nt withheld, positions 1108-1144]
ACCCTATCTCGGTCTATTCTTTTGATTTATAAGGGATTTTGCCGATTTCGGCCTATTGGTTAAAAAATGA
GCTGATTTAACAAAAATTTAACGCGAATTTTAACAAAATATTAACGCTTACAATTTAGGTGGCACTTTTC
GGGGAAATGTGCGCGGAACCCCTATTTGTTTATTTTTCTAAATACATTCAAATATGTATCCGCTCATGAG
ACAATAACCCTGATAAATGCTTCAATAATATTGAAAAAGGAAGAGTATGAGTATTCAACATTTCCGTGTC
GCCCTTATTCCCTTTTTTGCGGCATTTTGCCTTCCTGTTTTTGCTCACCCAGAAACGCTGGTGAAAGTAA
AAGATGCTGAAGATCAGTTGGGTGCACGAGTGGGTTACATCGAACTGGATCTCAACAGCGGTAAGATCCT
TGAGAGTTTTCGCCCCGAAGAACGTTTTCCAATGATGAGCACTTTTAAAGTTCTGCTATGTGGCGCGGTA
TTATCCCGTATTGACGCCGGGCAAGAGCAACTCGGTCGCCGCATACACTATTCTCAGAATGACTTGGTTG
AGTACTCACCAGTCACAGAAAAGCATCTTACGGATGGCATGACAGTAAGAGAATTATGCAGTGCTGCCAT
AACCATGAGTGATAACACTGCGGCCAACTTACTTCTGACAACGATCGGAGGACCGAAGGAGCTAACCGCT
TTTTTGCACAACATGGGGGATCATGTAACTCGCCTTGATCGTTGGGAACCGGAGCTGAATGAAGCCATAC
CAAACGACGAGCGTGACACCACGATGCCTGCAGCAATGGCAACAACGTTGCGCAAACTATTAACTGGCGA
ACTACTTACTCTAGCTTCCCGGCAACAATTAATAGACTGGATGGAGGCGGATAAAGTTGCAGGACCACTT
CTGCGCTCGGCCCTTCCGGCTGGCTGGTTTATTGCTGATAAATCTGGAGCCGGTGAGCGTGGGTCTCGCG
GTATCATTGCAGCACTGGGGCCAGATGGTAAGCCCTCCCGTATCGTAGTTATCTACACGACGGGGAGTCA
GGCAACTATGGATGAACGAAATAGACAGATCGCTGAGATAGGTGCCTCACTGATTAAGCATTGGTAACTG
TCAGACCAAGTTTACTCATATATACTTTAGATTGATTTAAAACTTCATTTTTAATTTAAAAGGATCTAGG
TGAAGATCCTTTTTGATAATCTCATGACCAAAATCCCTTAACGTGAGTTTTCGTTCCACTGAGCGTCAGA
CCCCGTAGAAAAGATCAAAGGATCTTCTTGAGATCCTTTTTTTCTGCGCGTAATCTGCTGCTTGCAAACA
AAAAAACCACCGCTACCAGCGGTGGTTTGTTTGCCGGATCAAGAGCTACCAACTCTTTTTCCGAAGGTAA
CTGGCTTCAGCAGAGCGCAGATACCAAATACTGTCCTTCTAGTGTAGCCGTAGTTAGGCCACCACTTCAA
GAACTCTGTAGCACCGCCTACATACCTCGCTCTGCTAATCCTGTTACCAGTGGCTGCTGCCAGTGGCGAT
AAGTCGTGTCTTACCGGGTTGGACTCAAGACGATAGTTACCGGATAAGGCGCAGCGGTCGGGCTGAACGG
GGGGTTCGTGCACACAGCCCAGCTTGGAGCGAACGACCTACACCGAACTGAGATACCTACAGCGTGAGCT
ATGAGAAAGCGCCACGCTTCCCGAAGGGAGAAAGGCGGACAGGTATCCGGTAAGCGGCAGGGTCGGAACA
GGAGAGCGCACGAGGGAGCTTCCAGGGGGAAACGCCTGGTATCTTTATAGTCCTGTCGGGTTTCGCCACC
TCTGACTTGAGCGTCGATTTTTGTGATGCTCGTCAGGGGGGCGGAGCCTATGGAAAAACGCCAGCAACGC
GGCCTTTTTACGGTTCCTGGCCTTTTGCTGGCCTTTTGCTCACATGTTCTTTCCTGCGTTATCCCCTGAT
TCTGTGGATAACCGTATTACCGCCTTTGAGTGAGCTGATACCGCTCGCCGCAGCCGAACGACCGAGCGCA
GCGAGTCAGTGAGCGAGGAAGCGGAAGAGCGCCTGATGCGGTATTTTCTCCTTACGCATCTGTGCGGTAT
TTCACACCGCAATGGTGCACTCTCAGTACAATCTGCTCTGATGCCGCATAGTTAAGCCAGTATACACTCC
GCTATCGCTACGTGACTGGGTCATGGCTGCGCCCCGACACCCGCCAACACCCGCTGACGCGCCCTGACGG
GCTTGTCTGCTCCCGGCATCCGCTTACAGACAAGCTGTGACCGTCTCCGGGAGCTGCATGTGTCAGAGGT
TTTCACCGTCATCACCGAAACGCGCGAGGCAGCTGCGGTAAAGCTCATCAGCGTGGTCGTGAAGCGATTC
ACAGATGTCTGCCTGTTCATCCGCGTCCAGCTCGTTGAGTTTCTCCAGAAGCGTTAATGTCTGGCTTCTG
ATAAAGCGGGCCATGTTAAGGGCGGTTTTTTCCTGTTTGGTCACTGATGCCTCCGTGTAAGGGGGATTTC
TGTTCATGGGGGTAATGATACCGATGAAACGAGAGAGGATGCTCACGATACGGGTTACTGATGATGAACA
TGCCCGGTTACTGGAACGTTGTGAGGGTAAACAACTGGCGGTATGGATGCGGCGGGACCAGAGAAAAATC
ACTCAGGGTCAATGCCAGCGCTTCGTTAATACAGATGTAGGTGTTCCACAGGGTAGCCAGCAGCATCCTG
CGATGCAGATCCGGAACATAATGGTGCAGGGCGCTGACTTCCGCGTTTCCAGACTTTACGAAACACGGAA
ACCGAAGACCATTCATGTTGTTGCTCAGGTCGCAGACGTTTTGCAGCAGCAGTCGCTTCACGTTCGCTCG
CGTATCGGTGATTCATTCTGCTAACCAGTAAGGCAACCCCGCCAGCCTAGCCGGGTCCTCAACGACAGGA
GCACGATCATGCGCACCCGTGGGGCCGCCATGCCGGCGATAATGGCCTGCTTCTCGCCGAAACGTTTGGT
GGCGGGACCAGTGACGAAGGCTTGAGCGAGGGCGTGCAAGATTCCGAATACCGCAAGCGACAGGCCGATC
ATCGTCGCGCTCCAGCGAAAGCGGTCCTCGCCGAAAATGACCCAGAGCGCTGCCGGCACCTGTCCTACGA
GTTGCATGATAAAGAAGACAGTCATAAGTGCGGCGACGATAGTCATGCCCCGCGCCCACCGGAAGGAGCT
GACTGGGTTGAAGGCTCTCAAGGGCATCGGTCGAGATCCCGGTGCCTAATGAGTGAGCTAACTTACATTA
ATTGCGTTGCGCTCACTGCCCGCTTTCCAGTCGGGAAACCTGTCGTGCCAGCTGCATTAATGAATCGGCC
AACGCGCGGGGAGAGGCGGTTTGCGTATTGGGCGCCAGGGTGGTTTTTCTTTTCACCAGTGAGACGGGCA
ACAGCTGATTGCCCTTCACCGCCTGGCCCTGAGAGAGTTGCAGCAAGCGGTCCACGCTGGTTTGCCCCAG
CAGGCGAAAATCCTGTTTGATGGTGGTTAACGGCGGGATATAACATGAGCTGTCTTCGGTATCGTCGTAT
CCCACTACCGAGATATCCGCACCAACGCGCAGCCCGGACTCGGTAATGGCGCGCATTGCGCCCAGCGCCA
TCTGATCGTTGGCAACCAGCATCGCAGTGGGAACGATGCCCTCATTCAGCATTTGCATGGTTTGTTGAAA
ACCGGACATGGCACTCCAGTCGCCTTCCCGTTCCGCTATCGGCTGAATTTGATTGCGAGTGAGATATTTA
TGCCAGCCAGCCAGACGCAGACGCGCCGAGACAGAACTTAATGGGCCCGCTAACAGCGCGATTTGCTGGT
GACCCAATGCGACCAGATGCTCCACGCCCAGTCGCGTACCGTCTTCATGGGAGAAAATAATACTGTTGAT
GGGTGTCTGGTCAGAGACATCAAGAAATAACGCCGGAACATTAGTGCAGGCAGCTTCCACAGCAATGGCA
TCCTGGTCATCCAGCGGATAGTTAATGATCAGCCCACTGACGCGTTGCGCGAGAAGATTGTGCACCGCCG
CTTTACAGGCTTCGACGCCGCTTCGTTCTACCATCGACACCACCACGCTGGCACCCAGTTGATCGGCGCG
AGATTTAATCGCCGCGACAATTTGCGACGGCGCGTGCAGGGCCAGACTGGAGGTGGCAACGCCAATCAGC
AACGACTGTTTGCCCGCCAGTTGTTGTGCCACGCGGTTGGGAATGTAATTCAGCTCCGCCATCGCCGCTT
CCACTTTTTCCCGCGTTTTCGCAGAAACGTGGCTGGCCTGGTTCACCACGCGGGAAACGGTCTGATAAGA
GACACCGGCATACTCTGCGACATCGTATAACGTTACTGGTTTCACATTCACCACCCTGAATTGACTCTCT
TCCGGGCGCTATCATGCCATACCGCGAAAGGTTTTGCGCCATTCGATGGTGTCCGGGATCTCGACGCTCT
CCCTTATGCGACTCCTGCATTAGGAAGCAGCCCAGTAGTAGGTTGAGGCCGTTGAGCACCGCCGCCGCAA
GGAATGGTGCATGCAAGGAGATGGCGCCCAACAGTCCCCCGGCCACGGGGCCTGCCACCATACCCACGCC
GAAACAAGCGCTCATGAGCCCGAAGTGGCGAGCCCGATCTTCCCCATCGGTGATGTCGGCGATATAGGCG
CCAGCAACCGCACCTGTGGCGCCGGTGATGCCGGCCACGATGCGTCCGGCGTAGAGGATCGAGATCTCGA
TCCCGCGAAATTAATACGACTCACTATAGGGGAATTGTGAGCGGATAACAATTCCCCTCTAGAAATAATT
TTGTTTAACTTTAAGAAGGAGA
Features (pLannotate 1.2.2; 18 found; start..end, strand, type, name):
    647..664     +  CDS            9xHis (fragment): 9xHis affinity tag
    674..723     +  CDS            SET1 (fragment): solubility-enhancement tag derived from T7 phage gene 10B
    731..778     +  terminator     T7 terminator: transcription terminator for bacteriophage T7 RNA polymerase
    815..1243    +  rep_origin     f1 ori (sequence partly withheld): f1 bacteriophage origin of replication; arrow indicates direction of (+) strand synthesis
   1296..1400    +  promoter       AmpR promoter: bla
   1401..2261    +  CDS            AmpR: β-lactamase; bla; confers resistance to ampicillin, carbenicillin, and related antibiotics
   2432..3020    +  rep_origin     ori: high-copy-number ColE1/pMB1/pBR322/pUC origin of replication
   3206..3345    -  misc_feature   bom: basis of mobility region from pBR322
   3447..3638    -  CDS            rop: Rop protein, which maintains plasmids at low copy number; rop
   3655..4035    +  CDS            YPB1_ECOLX: Protein predicted: Swiss-Prot protein existence level 4. From Escherichia coli.
   4107..4398    -  CDS            TcR (fragment): tetracycline efflux protein; tet; confers resistance to tetracycline
   4413..4434    -  protein_bind   CAP binding site: CAP binding activates transcription in the presence of cAMP. E. coli catabolite activator protein
   4447..5529    -  CDS            lacI: lac repressor; lacI; The lac repressor binds to the lac operator to inhibit transcription in E. coli. This inhibition can be relieved by adding lactose or isopropyl-β-D-thiogalactopyranoside (IPTG).
   5530..5607    -  promoter       lacI promoter: lacI
   5615..5894    -  CDS            TcR (fragment): tetracycline efflux protein; tet; confers resistance to tetracycline
   5916..5934    +  promoter       T7 promoter: promoter for bacteriophage T7 RNA polymerase
   5935..5959    +  protein_bind   lac operator: The lac repressor binds to the lac operator to inhibit transcription in E. coli. This inhibition can be relieved by adding lactose or isopropyl-β-D-thiogalactopyranoside (IPTG). lac repressor encoded by lacI
   5974..5996    +  RBS            RBS: efficient ribosome binding site from bacteriophage T7 gene 10 (Olins and Rangwala, 1989)
