[The description below was written by a language model from this plasmid's Addgene catalogue record and pLannotate feature annotations shown in this document.]
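Description:
pEE024 is a bacterial expression plasmid built on the pET21b(+) backbone that encodes a codon-optimized putative thermophilic poly(ethylene terephthalate) (PET) hydrolase. The roughly 630 bp insert, designated "301", derives from an environmental (metagenomic) sample rather than a cultured organism and was cloned between the NdeI and XhoI sites. The plasmid is maintained in E. coli through a ColE1/pBR322-type origin and selected with ampicillin via the β-lactamase gene and its own promoter. The record lists it as high copy, although the backbone also carries the rop gene and bom region inherited from pBR322, which normally moderate copy number. An f1 origin is present as well, allowing single-stranded DNA production.

Expression follows the standard pET arrangement. A T7 promoter is followed directly by a lac operator and the strong phage T7 gene 10 ribosome binding site, and the plasmid-borne lacI gene supplies repressor. Transcription therefore requires a host that provides T7 RNA polymerase and is induced with IPTG, and it ends at the T7 terminator downstream of the insert. The open reading frame itself is not annotated in the feature table. It occupies the unannotated stretch at the start of the circular sequence, between the RBS at the end of the record and the histidine tag. That tag, labelled by the annotation tool as a fragment of a 9xHis tag, corresponds to the backbone's C-terminal 6xHis tag, which enables metal-affinity purification. The short TcR, SET1 and YPB1 hits appear to be backbone remnants or partial matches rather than functional elements. The construct is intended for recombinant production of this candidate enzyme, in the context of screening natural diversity for thermotolerant PET hydrolase scaffolds.
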