Addgene plasmid #176781: pEE024
Purpose: Encodes codon optimized putative thermophilic PET hydrolase enzyme for bacterial expression
Depositing lab: Gregg Beckham. Depositing organization: National Laboratory of the Rockies (NLR). Publication: Sourcing thermotolerant poly(ethylene terephthalate) hydrolase scaffolds from natural diversity. Erickson E, Gado JE, Avilan L, Bratti F, Brizendine RK, Cox PA, Gill R, Graham R, Kim DJ, Konig G, Michener WE, Poudel S, Ramirez KJ, Shakespeare TJ, Zahn M, Boyd ES, Payne CM, DuBois JL, Pickford AR, Beckham GT, McGeehan JE. Nat Commun. 2022 Dec 21;13(1):7850. doi: 10.1038/s41467-022-35237-x. PubMed 36543766.
Backbone
  Vector backbone: pET21b(+)
  Backbone manufacturer: EMD Biosciences
  Backbone size w/o insert (bp): 5366
  Vector type: Bacterial Expression
Growth in bacteria
  Bacterial resistance: Ampicillin, 100 μg/mL
  Growth temperature: 37°C
  Growth strain: DH5alpha
  Copy number: High Copy
Gene/Insert
  Gene/Insert name: 301 (alt name: Environmental sample YNPsite06_CeleraDRAFT_367810)
  Species: Environmental sample
  Insert size (bp): 630
  Promoter: T7
  Tag / fusion protein: 6xHis (C terminal on backbone)
  Cloning method: Restriction Enzyme; 5′ cloning site NdeI (unknown if destroyed); 3′ cloning site XhoI (unknown if destroyed)
  Sequencing primers: 5′ T7 For; 3′ T7 Rev
Terms and licenses: Academic/Nonprofit Terms; Industry Terms: Not Available to Industry
Depositor comments: Accession Number YNPsite06_CeleraDRAFT_367810
How to cite: pEE024 was a gift from Gregg Beckham (Addgene plasmid # 176781 ; http://n2t.net/addgene:176781 ; RRID:Addgene_176781)
