>Addgene plasmid #176781 | pEE024 | depositor partial sequence | sequence record 342617 | Insert (including NdeI and XhoI sites)
CATATGCAACCGTACCCGGTCGGTACTCGTACCATTACTTACCAGGATCCGGTACGTAACAACCGCAACA
TCCAGACGTACCTGTACTATCCGGCGACCGCAGCCGGTGCTAACCAGCCTGTTGCTGGTGGTCAGTTTCC
GGTCGTAGTGGTGGGGCACGGTTTCACTATGAATTACGCGCCGTATGCGTTTTGGGGTAACGCGCTGGCT
GAGTCTGGTTATATCGTAGCTATCCCGAACACGGAAACCGGCTTTTCTCCGTCCCATAGCGCCTTCGCTG
CTGATATGGCTTTCCTGGTGGCGAAACTGTACACCGAAAACACCAACTCCTCCTCCCCTTTTTATCAGCA
TGTTCAGTACAATTCTTGCATTATTGGTCACTCTATGGGTGGTGGATGCACTTACCTGGCGGCCCAAAAC
AACGCAGACGTGAGCGCTACGGTTACCTTCGCAGCCGCAGAAACCAACCCGTCTGCTACCGCGGCTGCAG
CAAACGTTAACTGTCCGTCTCTGGTTTTCTCTGGTTCCGCCGACTGCATCACCCCGCCGGCTCAGCACCA
GGTACCGATGTATAACGCTCTGCCGGACTGTAAAGCGTACGGCGGTTCTTCCCGCGTTGACCTGCAAGCA
TGCAAACTCGAG
